>Addgene plasmid #173730 | pJRK1 | addgene full sequence | sequence record 342443 | Addgene NGS Result
TTGCTGGCCTTTTGCTCACATGTTCTTTCCTGCGTTATCCCCTGATTCTGTGGATAACCGTATTACCGCC
TTTGAGTGAGCTGATACCGCTCGCCGCAGCCGAACGACCGAGCGCAGCGAGTCAGTGAGCGAGGAAGCGG
AAGAAGCTCGCACATTCAGCAGCGTTTTTCAGCGCGTTTTCGATCAACGTTTCAATGTTGGTATCAACAC
CAGGTTTAACTTTGAACTTATCGGCACTGACGGTTACTGATTTTGAACTTTTGCTTTGCCACGGAACGGT
CTGCGTTGTCGGGAAGATGCGTGATCTGATCCTTCAACTCAGCAAAAGTTCGCCAATACGCAAACCGCCT
CTCCCCGCGCGTTGGCCGATTCATTAATGCAGCTGGCACGACAGGTTTCCCGACTGGAAAGCGGGCAGTG
AGCGCAACGCAATTAATGTGAGTTAGCTCACTCATTAGGCACCCCAGGCTTTACACTTTATGCTTCCGGC
TCGTATGTTGTGTGGAATTGTGAGCGGATAACAATTTCACACAGGAAACAGCTATGACATGATTACGAAT
TCGAGCTGCTCTTCGTGGATTTTTGCTTTCGTCGTAAATCTACACACGCGTCTCTTCCGTGCGAGAGTCC
AAGCCAGCAGCCAAATTCGTTGACTGAGTATTCAACGTTTATACGTTGTCGGCAACGAGAAATAGGAAAA
TGCATCGGGAAATGTTCTTTTTTCGATTTTTTCCAAGGTTTTGACAAATTTTACCACGAATTTTGCTATG
TTTTCAATTAAAAAATATGTTATTCAACTGTTTCTATGAGGAAAATAAGGCTTTGCATGTAATTTTCTTA
TTCAGCATAATTTTTAATTAATTTGAATTTTCTGTCCTAACGTTTATTTTGTTTTCTTGGTTATGACTGA
TCTGAAATTAATTTTTGAATTTTAAGGTAATATGCGAAGAGCAGCTGCTCTTCGTGGATTTTTGCTTTCG
TGGTAAAATTTGTCAAAACCTTGGAAAAAATCGAAAAAAGAACATTTCCCGATGCATTTTCCTATTTCTC
GTTGCCGACAACGTATAAACGTTGAATACTCAGTCAACGAATTTGGCTGCTGGCTTGGACTCTCGCACGG
AAGAGACGCGTGTGTAGATTTACGACGAAAGCAAAAATCCACGAAGAGCAGCTCGGTACCCGGGGATCCT
CTAGAGTCGACCTGCAGGCATGCAAGCTTGGCACTGGCCGTCGTTTTACAACGTCGTGACTGGGAAAACC
CTGGCGTTACCCAACTTAATCGCCTTGCAGCACATCCCCCTTTCGCCAGCTGGCGTAATAGCGAAGAGGC
CCGCACCGATCGCCCTTCCCAACAGTTGCGCAGCCTGAATGGCGAATGCGATTTATTCAACAAAGCCGCC
GTCCCGTCAAGTCAGCGTAATGCTCTGCCAGTGTTACAACCAATTAACCAATTCTGATTAGAAAAACTCA
TCGAGCATCAAATGAAACTGCAATTTATTCATATCAGGATTATCAATACCATATTTTTGAAAAAGCCGTT
TCTGTAATGAAGGAGAAAACTCACCGAGGCAGTTCCATAGGATGGCAAGATCCTGGTATCGGTCTGCGAT
TCCGACTCGTCCAACATCAATACAACCTATTAATTTCCCCTCGTCAAAAATAAGGTTATCAAGTGAGAAA
TCACCATGAGTGACGACTGAATCCGGTGAGAATGGCAAAAGCTTATGCATTTCTTTCCAGACTTGTTCAA
CAGGCCAGCCATTACGCTCGTCATCAAAATCACTCGCATCAACCAAACCGTTATTCATTCGTGATTGCGC
CTGAGCGAGACGAAATACGCGATCGCTGTTAAAAGGACAATTACAAACAGGAATCGAATGCAACCGGCGC
AGGAACACTGCCAGCGCATCAACAATATTTTCACCTGAATCAGGATATTCTTCTAATACCTGGAATGCTG
TTTTCCCGGGGATCGCAGTGGTGAGTAACCATGCATCATCAGGAGTACGGATAAAATGCTTGATGGTCGG
AAGAGGCATAAATTCCGTCAGCCAGTTTAGTCTGACCATCTCATCTGTAACATCATTGGCAACGCTACCT
TTGCCATGTTTCAGAAACAACTCTGGCGCATCGGGCTTCCCATACAATCGATAGATTGTCGCACCTGATT
GCCCGACATTATCGCGAGCCCATTTATACCCATATAAATCAGCATCCATGTTGGAATTTAATCGCGGCTT
CGAGCAAGACGTTTCCCGTTGAATATGGCTCATAACACCCCTTGTATTACTGTTTATGTAAGCAGACAGT
TTTATTGTTCATGATGATATATTTTTATCTTGTGCAATGTAACATCAGAGATTTTGAGACACAACGTGGC
TTTGTTGAATAAATCGAACTTTTGCTGAGTTGAAGGATCAGATCACGCATCTTCCCGACAACGCAGACCG
TTCCGTGGCAAAGCAAAAGTTCAAAATCACCAACTGGTCCACCTACAACAAAGCTCTCATCAACCGTGGC
TCCCTCACTTTCTGGCTGGATGATGGGGCGATTCAGGCCTGGTATGAGTCAGCAACACCTTCTTCACGAG
GCAGACCTCTCGACGGAGTTCCACTGAGCGTCAGACCCCGTAGAAAAGATCAAAGGATCTTCTTGAGATC
CTTTTTTTCTGCGCGTAATCTGCTGCTTGCAAACAAAAAAACCACCGCTACCAGCGGTGGTTTGTTTGCC
GGATCAAGAGCTACCAACTCTTTTTCCGAAGGTAACTGGCTTCAGCAGAGCGCAGATACCAAATACTGTT
CTTCTAGTGTAGCCGTAGTTAGGCCACCACTTCAAGAACTCTGTAGCACCGCCTACATACCTCGCTCTGC
TAATCCTGTTACCAGTGGCTGCTGCCAGTGGCGATAAGTCGTGTCTTACCGGGTTGGACTCAAGACGATA
GTTACCGGATAAGGCGCAGCGGTCGGGCTGAACGGGGGGTTCGTGCACACAGCCCAGCTTGGAGCGAACG
ACCTACACCGAACTGAGATACCTACAGCGTGAGCTATGAGAAAGCGCCACGCTTCCCGAAGGGAGAAAGG
CGGACAGGTATCCGGTAAGCGGCAGGGTCGGAACAGGAGAGCGCACGAGGGAGCTTCCAGGGGGAAACGC
CTGGTATCTTTATAGTCCTGTCGGGTTTCGCCACCTCTGACTTGAGCGTCGATTTTTGTGATGCTCGTCA
GGGGGGCGGAGCCTATGGAAAAACGCCAGCAACGCGGCCTTTTTACGGTTCCTGGCCTT
Features (pLannotate 1.2.2; 10 found; start..end, strand, type, name):
     10..143     +  rep_origin     RSF ori (fragment): Plasmids containing the RSF 1030 origin of replication can be propagated in E. coli cells that contain additional plasmids with compatible origins.
    333..421     +  CDS            lacI (fragment): lac repressor; lacI; The lac repressor binds to the lac operator to inhibit transcription in E. coli. This inhibition can be relieved by adding lactose or isopropyl-β-D-thiogalactopyranoside (IPTG).
    434..455     +  protein_bind   CAP binding site: CAP binding activates transcription in the presence of cAMP. E. coli catabolite activator protein
    470..500     +  promoter       lac promoter: promoter for the E. coli lac operon
    508..524     +  protein_bind   lac operator: The lac repressor binds to the lac operator to inhibit transcription in E. coli. This inhibition can be relieved by adding lactose or isopropyl-β-D-thiogalactopyranoside (IPTG). lac repressor encoded by lacI
   1170..1219    +  misc_feature   MCS (fragment): pUC18/19 multiple cloning site
   1222..1376    +  CDS            lacZα (fragment): LacZα fragment of β-galactosidase; lacZ fragment
   1458..2273    -  CDS            KanR: aminoglycoside phosphotransferase; aph(3')-Ia; confers resistance to kanamycin in bacteria or G418 (Geneticin®) in eukaryotes
   2458..2598    +  CDS            TRA2_ECOLX (fragment): Protein predicted: Swiss-Prot protein existence level 4. Required for transposition of transposon Tn903. From Escherichia coli.
   2653..3241    +  rep_origin     ori: high-copy-number ColE1/pMB1/pBR322/pUC origin of replication
