[The description below was written by a language model from this plasmid's Addgene catalogue record and pLannotate feature annotations shown in this document.]
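Description:
pJRK1 is a small bacterial cloning plasmid built on the pHSG298 backbone that serves as a donor plasmid for SapTrap assembly, the modular cloning approach used to build C. elegans constructs from prefabricated parts. Its payload is a 389 bp fragment carrying the promoter of the C. elegans rps-0 gene, stored here as a reusable promoter module rather than as part of a complete expression unit. No coding sequence, tag or 3′ UTR for worm expression is recorded, so the plasmid is not itself an expression vector. Its role is to supply the promoter piece when it is combined with other donor modules. It was deposited alongside a fluorescence-based protein-protein interaction assay in C. elegans, which suggests the promoter drives assay components in assembled constructs, although the record does not specify which.

The sequenced plasmid is 3,279 nt and is propagated in E. coli at high copy from a ColE1/pUC-type origin, with selection by a kanamycin resistance gene, aph(3')-Ia. A nearby Tn903 transposition-protein fragment is probably a remnant of that marker's transposon source. Short annotated fragments of an RSF origin and of lacI appear to be backbone remnants. The cloning region retains the pUC-style lac architecture, with a CAP binding site, lac promoter and lac operator upstream, and a partial multiple cloning site and lacZα fragment downstream. The unannotated gap between the lac operator and the MCS remnant is the likely position of the insert, flanked by standard M13 sequencing primer sites. The feature table does not annotate the rps-0 promoter or any assembly sites. The depositor notes that the insert may lie in reverse orientation relative to the backbone, and the cloning sites used are not recorded.
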