Addgene plasmid #173730: pJRK1
Purpose: donor plasmid for SapTrap assembly
Depositing lab: Mike Boxem. Depositing organization: Utrecht University. Publication: CeLINC, a fluorescence-based protein-protein interaction assay in Caenorhabditis elegans. Kroll JR, Remmelzwaal S, Boxem M. Genetics. 2021 Dec 10;219(4). pii: 6380436. doi: 10.1093/genetics/iyab163. PubMed 34849800.
Backbone
  Vector backbone: pHSG298
  Backbone manufacturer: Takara Bio
  Backbone size w/o insert (bp): 2675
  Vector type: Other
Growth in bacteria
  Bacterial resistance: Kanamycin, 50 μg/mL
  Growth temperature: 37°C
  Growth strain: DH5alpha
  Copy number: High Copy
Gene/Insert
  Gene/Insert name: rps-0 promoter
  Species: C. elegans (nematode)
  Insert size (bp): 389
  Cloning method: Restriction Enzyme; 5′ cloning site Unknown (unknown if destroyed)
  Sequencing primers: 5′ M13 (-21) Forward; 3′ M13/pUC Reverse
Terms and licenses: Academic/Nonprofit Terms; Industry Terms: Not Available to Industry
Depositor comments: Insert may be inserted in reverse orientation in the backbone plasmid. Please visit https://doi.org/10.1101/2021.06.01.446599 for bioRxiv preprint.
How to cite: pJRK1 was a gift from Mike Boxem (Addgene plasmid # 173730 ; http://n2t.net/addgene:173730 ; RRID:Addgene_173730)
